Addgene plasmid #237024: SmBiT-NCK1 Fusion Vector
Depositing lab: Promega Corporation.
Backbone
  Vector backbone: pFN218K SmBiT CMV-BlastFlexi Vector
  Vector type: Mammalian Expression
  Selectable markers: Blasticidin
Growth in bacteria
  Bacterial resistance: Kanamycin, 50 μg/mL
  Growth temperature: 37°C
  Growth strain: DH5alpha
  Copy number: High Copy
Gene/Insert
  Gene/Insert name: NCK1
  Species: H. sapiens (human)
  Mutation: None
  Entrez Gene: NCK1 (a.k.a. NCK, NCKalpha, nck-1)
  Promoter: CMV
  Tag / fusion protein: SmBiT (N terminal on backbone)
  Cloning method: Other
How to cite: SmBiT-NCK1 Fusion Vector was a gift from Promega Corporation (Addgene plasmid # 237024 ; http://n2t.net/addgene:237024 ; RRID:Addgene_237024)
