[The description below was written by a language model from this plasmid's Addgene catalogue record and pLannotate feature annotations shown in this document.]
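Description:
SmBiT-NCK1 Fusion Vector is a mammalian expression plasmid of about 5.5 kb built on the pFN218K SmBiT CMV-Blast Flexi backbone. It is maintained in E. coli at high copy through a ColE1/pUC-type origin and selected with kanamycin, with resistance provided by an nptII (neo/kan) gene driven by the synthetic bacterial EM7 promoter. For selection in mammalian cells, a separate cassette places the blasticidin S deaminase gene (BSD) under the SV40 enhancer/early promoter, ending in a synthetic poly(A) signal. A single loxP site is annotated beside the kanamycin cassette, but the record does not state its purpose.

The payload is the unmutated human NCK1 coding sequence, which encodes an SH2/SH3 adaptor protein that links tyrosine-phosphorylated growth factor receptors and their substrates to downstream signalling. Expression is driven by the CMV immediate-early enhancer and promoter, followed by a chimeric β-globin/immunoglobulin intron that generally improves mRNA processing and expression. An SV40 polyadenylation signal lies downstream of the insert. A T7 promoter just upstream of the open reading frame would also allow in vitro transcription.

According to the catalogue entry, the backbone contributes an N-terminal SmBiT tag. This tag is not annotated separately in the feature table, probably because it is so short. SmBiT is the small peptide component of the split NanoLuc (NanoBiT) luciferase system, and it yields luminescence only when brought close to its LgBiT partner. The construct is therefore suited to complementation assays that monitor NCK1 interactions with LgBiT-tagged binding partners in live transfected cells, either transiently or in blasticidin-selected stable lines.
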