Features (pLannotate 1.2.2; 18 found; start..end, strand, type, name):
      1..589     +  rep_origin     ori: high-copy-number ColE1/pMB1/pBR322/pUC origin of replication
    750..1541    -  CDS            neo: KKA2_KLEPN - Also known as kan, nptII. Experimental evidence at protein level: Swiss-Prot protein existence level 1. Resistance to kanamycin, neomycin, paromomycin, ribostamycin, butirosin and gentamicin B. From Klebsiella pneumoniae.
   1573..1620    -  promoter       EM7 promoter: synthetic bacterial promoter&nbsp
   1630..1663    -  protein_bind   loxP: Cre-mediated recombination occurs in the 8-bp core sequence (GCATACAT). Cre recombinase
   1687..1755    +  CDS            large T antigen (fragment): large T antigen from SV40 (simian virus 40)
   1778..1899    +  polyA_signal   SV40 poly(A) signal: SV40 polyadenylation signal
   1925..1952    -  CDS            SET1 (fragment): solubility-enhancement tag derived from T7 phage gene 10B
   1948..2003    -  misc_feature   MCS: pUC18/19 multiple cloning site
   2012..3142    -  CDS            NCK1 (sequence partly withheld): NCK1_HUMAN - Also known as NCK. Experimental evidence at protein level: Swiss-Prot protein existence level 1. Adapter protein which associates with tyrosine-phosphorylated growth factor receptors, such as KDR and PDGFRB, or their cellular substrates. Maintains low levels of EIF2S1 phosphorylation by promoting its dephosphorylation by PP1. Plays a role in the DNA damage response, not in the detection of the damage by ATM/ATR, but for efficient activation of downstream effectors, such as that of CHEK2. Plays a role in ELK1-dependent transcriptional activation in response to activated Ras signali
   3246..3264    -  promoter       T7 promoter: promoter for bacteriophage T7 RNA polymerase
   3308..3440    -  intron         chimeric intron: chimera between introns from human β-globin and immunoglobulin heavy chain genes
   3579..3778    -  promoter       CMV promoter: human cytomegalovirus (CMV) immediate early promoter
   3780..4145    -  enhancer       CMV enhancer: human cytomegalovirus immediate early enhancer
   4210..4293    +  CDS            large T antigen (fragment): large T antigen from SV40 (simian virus 40)
   4316..4397    +  polyA_signal   SV40 poly(A) signal: SV40 polyadenylation signal
   4476..4833    +  promoter       SV40 promoter: SV40 enhancer and early promoter
   4864..5262    +  CDS            BSD: blasticidin S deaminase; Aspergillus terreus BSD; confers resistance to blasticidin
   5286..5334    +  polyA_signal   poly(A) signal: synthetic polyadenylation signal
>Addgene plasmid #237024 | SmBiT-NCK1 Fusion Vector | addgene full sequence | sequence record 474107 | Addgene Long Read Sequencing Result
TTGAAATCCTTTTTTTCTGCGCGTAATCTGCTGCTTGCAAACAAAAAAACCACCGCTACCAGCGGTGGTT
TGTTTGCCGGATCAAGAGCTACCAACTCTTTTTCCGAAGGTAACTGGCTTCAGCAGAGCGCAGATACCAA
ATACTGTCCTTCTAGTGTAGCCGTAGTTAGGCCACCACTTCAAGAACTCTGTAGCACCGCCTACATACCT
CGCTCTGCTAATCCTGTTACCAGTGGCTGCTGCCAGTGGCGATAAGTCGTGTCTTACCGGGTTGGACTCA
AGACGATAGTTACCGGATAAGGCGCAGCGGTCGGGCTGAACGGGGGGTTCGTGCACACAGCCCAGCTTGG
AGCGAACGACCTACACCGAACTGAGATACCTACAGCGTGAGCTATGAGAAAGCGCCACGCTTCCCGAAGG
GAGAAAGGCGGACAGGTATCCGGTAAGCGGCAGGGTCGGAACAGGAGAGCGCACGAGGGAGCTTCCAGGG
GGAAACGCCTGGTATCTTTATAGTCCTGTCGGGTTTCGCCACCTCTGACTTGAGCGTCGATTTTTGTGAT
GCTCGTCAGGGGGGCGGAGCCTATGGAAAAACGCCAGCAACGCGGCCTTTTTACGGTTCCTGGCCTTTTG
CTGGCCTTTTGCTCACATGTTCTTTCCTGCGTTATCCCCTGATTCTGTGGATAACCGTATTACCGCCTTT
GAGTGAGCTGATACCGGTTGGGCGTCGCTTGGTCGGTCATTTCGAATCAGAAGAACTCGTCAAGAAGGCG
ATAGAAGGCGATGCGCTGCGAATCGGGAGCGGCGATACCGTAAAGCACGAGGAAGCGGTCAGCCCATTCG
CCGCCAAGCTCTTCAGCAATATCACGGGTAGCCAACGCTATGTCCTGATAGCGGTCCGCCACACCCAGCC
GGCCACAGTCGATGAATCCAGAAAAGCGGCCATTTTCCACCATGATATTCGGCAAGCAGGCATCGCCATG
GGTCACGACGAGATCCTCGCCGTCGGGCATGCGCGCCTTGAGCCTGGCGAACAGTTCGGCTGGCGCGAGC
CCCTGATGCTCTTCGTCCAGATCATCCTGATCGACAAGACCGGCTTCCATCCGAGTACGTGCTCGCTCGA
TGCGATGTTTCGCTTGGTGGTCGAATGGGCAGGTAGCCGGATCAAGCGTATGCAGCCGCCGCATTGCATC
AGCCATGATGGATACTTTCTCGGCAGGAGCAAGGTGAGATGACAGGAGATCCTGCCCCGGCACTTCGCCC
AATAGCAGCCAGTCCCTTCCCGCTTCAGTGACAACGTCGAGCACAGCTGCGCAAGGAACGCCCGTCGTGG
CCAGCCACGATAGCCGCGCTGCCTCGTCCTGCAGTTCATTCAGGGCACCGGACAGGTCGGTCTTGACAAA
AAGAACCGGGCGCCCCTGCGCTGACAGCCGGAACACGGCGGCATCAGAGCAGCCGATTGTCTGTTGTGCC
CAGTCATAGCCGAATAGCCTCTCCACCCAAGCGGCCGGAGAACCTGCGTGCAATCCATCTTGTTCAATCA
TGATCTGCCTCCTGGGTTTAGTTCCTCACCTTGTCGTATTATACTATGCCGATATACTATGCCGATGATT
AATTGTCAACAGTGGATCCATAACTTCGTATAATGTATGCTATACGAAGTTATATTAGAATTCTTAATTA
AGATTTTACCACATTTGTAGAGGTTTTACTTGCTTAAAAAAACCTCCCACATCTCCCCCTGAACCTGAAA
CATAAAATGAATGCAATTGTTGTTGTTAACTTGTTTATTGCAGCTTATAATGGTTACAAATAAAGCAATA
GCATCACAAATTTCACAAATAAAGCATTTTTTTCACTGCATTCTAGTTGTGGTTTGTCCAAACTCATCAA
TGTATCTTATCATGTCTGCTCGAAGCGGCCTTGCTCAGCGGTGGCAGCAGCCAAATCAGCTTGCATGCCT
GCAGGTCGACTCTAGAGGATCCCCGGGTACCGAGCCCGAATTCGTTTAAACTGATAAATGCTTGACAAGA
TATAATTTTTCTCCTTGTTCACTTGTAAAAATTGGTGCCTTTTTGTAATGTTCTACAAGTTCTTCCATGG
TGCTGAATTTACGCTGCCCAATGCAGTAGACAGTCTCTTTTAGTTGGACTTTAAAATGCTTGTTTTTCCC
TTGTGCTTTTAGTGATACTGAGAAATCATTTGGCGAAGATTCACTATCACGAATGAGGAAATCCCCTTCA
TGTCCTCTTTCATTTAATGCCATTTCTGCTTGATGCCTGGTGACTTTGCCATAATACCAAGGATTGCCAG
CAAACTTTCCAGTGAGTGAAGGCCTAATGTAATCACACTGTGGAGGTGATGGTTCCAAACCTGAAGTTAA
TGGATTATTCTGCATAACGGTAACATAGTTTTTTGGTACTAGACCAACCATACCATTGATCTTCCTGCAT
TTCCACCACTCTGGGTCATTTTCAGGTTTTTCAATAACATCCATTACATCTCCTTTCTCGAAATTAAGTT
CTTCATCATTAGATGAGCTGAATGGGTAAAGAGCCTGTACCACATGCAACACTTGCCCAGTATTTAGGTT
ATTGACGACTGCTGCTAATTTCTCTGACAGAGAACCCACATGGTCACCCAAAGGACTGTCACCTTCTTCA
GTTACATAGTTTGAAGGGAACCATCCAACTTGTCCATTGTAGCTACCACGCCACCACCCATCACTGCATT
TCTCCATGACGATCACCTTTGTCCCCTTTATCAATGATAATTCATCCTCTCTCTCAGCCATGTAGTTAAA
TTTCACATAAGCGGGCATGTTGAGGTCATAGAGACGTTCCCCTGGGTCAACAAAACTATCATCAGCAGGA
GATGCAGAATCTGGCACACTAGGTTTTCTTTTCACTTTTCCAATGCCTAAGGTATCCTTTAGGTTTTTCA
CAATAGATGCTTTCCGAGCACTGTT
[171 nt withheld, positions 2966-3136]
TGCCATGGCGATCGCACCGCTCGAGCCTCCACCTCCGCTCCCGCCACCACCGGAGCTCCCGAGAATCTCC
TCGAACAGCCGGTAGCCGGTCACCATGGTGAGCGCTAGCCCTATAGTGAGTCGTATTAATACTCTAGCCT
TAAGAGCTGTAATTGAACTGGGAGTGGACACCTGTGGAGAGAAAGGCAAAGTGGATGTCAGTAAGACCAA
TAGGTGCCTATCAGAAACGCAAGAGTCTTCTCTGTCTCGACAAGCCCAGTTTCTATTGGTCTCCTTAAAC
CTGTCTTGTAACCTTGATACTTACCTGCCCAGTGCCTCACGACCAACTTCTGCAGCTTAAGTTCGAGACT
GTTGTGTCAGAAGCACTGACTGCGTTAGCAATTTAACTGTGATAAACTACCGCAATAAAGCTTCTAGTGA
TCTGACGGTTCACTAAACCAGCTCTGCTTATATAGACCTCCCACCGTACACGCCTACCGCCCATTTGCGT
CAACGGGGCGGGGTTATTACGACATTTTGGAAAGTCCCGTTGATTTTGGTGCCAAAACAAACTCCCATTG
ACGTCAATGGGGTGGAGACTTGGAAATCCCCGTGAGTCAAACCGCTATCCACGCCCATTGGTGTACTGCC
AAAACCGCATCACCATGGTAATAGCGATGACTAATACGTAGATGTACTGCCAAGTAGGAAAGTCCCGTAA
GGTCATGTACTGGGCATAATGCCAGGCGGGCCATTTACCGTCATTGACGTCAATAGGGGGCGGACTTGGC
ATATGATACACTTGATGTACTGCCAAGTGGGCAGTTTACCGTAAATACTCCACCCATTGACGTCAATGGA
AAGTCCCTATTGGCGTTACTATGGGAACATACGTCATTATTGACGTCAATGGGCGGGGGTCGTTGGGCGG
TCAGCCAGGCGGGCCATTTACCGTAAGTTATGTAACGCGGAACTCCATATATGGGCTATGAACTAATGAC
CCCGTAATTGATTACTATTAATAACTAGTGGCGCGCCATAATCCTAGGCTCTCGTACGAAGTCAGCTGAT
AACGTCGACGTATTGCGGCCGCGGATCATAATCAGCCATACCACATTTGTAGAGGTTTTACTTGCTTTAA
AAAACCTCCCACACCTCCCCCTGAACCTGAAACATAAAATGAATGCAATTGTTGTTGTTAACTTGTTTAT
TGCAGCTTATAATGGTTACAAATAAAGCAATAGCATCACAAATTTCACAAATAAAGCATTTTTTTCACTG
CCGACGTCTTAATTAACGCGTCTTGCGCAGCACCATGGCCTGAAATAACCTCTGAAAGAGGAACTTGGTT
AGGTACCTTCTGAGGCGGAAAGAACCAGCTGTGGAATGTGTGTCAGTTAGGGTGTGGAAAGTCCCCAGGC
TCCCCAGCAGGCAGAAGTATGCAAAGCATGCATCTCAATTAGTCAGCAACCAGGTGTGGAAAGTCCCCAG
GCTCCCCAGCAGGCAGAAGTATGCAAAGCATGCATCTCAATTAGTCAGCAACCATAGTCCCGCCCCTAAC
TCCGCCCATCCCGCCCCTAACTCCGCCCAGTTCCGCCCATTCTCCGCCCCATGGCTGACTAATTTTTTTT
ATTTATGCAGAGGCCGAGGCCGCCTCGGCCTCTGAGCTATTCCAGAAGTAGTGAGGAGGCTTTTTTGGAG
GCCTAGGCTTTTGCAAAAAGCTCGATTCTTCTGACACTAGCGCCACCATGGCCAAGCCTTTGTCTCAAGA
AGAATCCACCCTCATTGAAAGAGCAACGGCTACAATCAACAGCATCCCCATCTCTGAAGACTACAGCGTC
GCCAGCGCAGCTCTCTCTAGCGACGGCCGCATCTTCACTGGTGTCAATGTATATCATTTTACTGGGGGAC
CTTGTGCAGAACTCGTGGTGCTGGGCACTGCTGCTGCTGCGGCAGCTGGCAACCTGACTTGTATCGTCGC
GATCGGAAATGAGAACAGGGGCATCTTGAGCCCCTGCGGACGGTGCCGACAGGTGCTTCTCGATCTGCAT
CCTGGGATCAAAGCCATAGTGAAGGACAGTGATGGACAGCCGACGGCAGTTGGGATTCGTGAATTGCTGC
CCTCTGGTTATGTGTGGGAGGGCTAAACTCTAGCCATCACGATGGCCGCAATAAAATATCTTTATTTTCA
TTACATCTGTGTGTTGGTTTTTTGTGTGACGATTCCGGACTATAAAAGGATCTAGGTGAAGATCCTTTTT
GATAATCTCATGACCAAAATCCCTTAACGTGAGTTTTCGTTCCACTGAGCGTCAGACCCCGTAGAAAAGA
TCAAAGGATCTTC
